Addgene plasmid #119763: pGEX6P1-DEST-His
Purpose: (Empty Backbone) Allows Gateway cloning of gene of interest into bacterial expression vector with PreScission Protease cleavable N-terminal GST tag, and a retained C-terminal 10xHis tag.
Depositing lab: Andrew Jackson & Martin Reijns. Depositing organization: University of Edinburgh.
Backbone
  Vector backbone: pGEX-6-P1
  Backbone manufacturer: Amersham
  Backbone size (bp): 5000
  Modifications to backbone: RfB Gateway cassette cloned into SmaI site to generate pGEX6P1-DEST. 10xHis tag cloned into SalI site of pGEX6P1-DEST (partial digest), SalI site only intact on 3' end
  Vector type: Bacterial Expression
  Promoter: tac promoter
  Tag / fusion protein: GST (N terminal on insert); 10xHis (C terminal on insert)
Growth in bacteria
  Bacterial resistance: Chloramphenicol and Ampicillin, 25 & 100 μg/mL
  Growth temperature: 37°C
  Growth strain: ccdB Survival
  Growth instructions: Ideally grow with Ampicillin and Chloramphenicol in growth medium
  Copy number: High Copy
Gene/Insert
  Cloning method: Gateway Cloning
  Sequencing primers: 5′ PGEX5' - GGGCTGGCAAGCCACGTTTGGTG; 3′ PGEX3' - CCGGGAGCTGCATGTGTCAGAGG
Terms and licenses: Academic/Nonprofit Terms; Industry Terms: Not Available to Industry
How to cite: pGEX6P1-DEST-His was a gift from Andrew Jackson & Martin Reijns (Addgene plasmid # 119763 ; http://n2t.net/addgene:119763 ; RRID:Addgene_119763)
