[The description below was written by a language model from this plasmid's Addgene catalogue record and pLannotate feature annotations shown in this document.]
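Description:
pGEX6P1-DEST-His is an empty Gateway destination vector for bacterial protein expression, built on the pGEX-6P-1 backbone. It was made by inserting the RfB Gateway cassette into the SmaI site of the parent vector and then adding a 10xHis coding segment at a downstream SalI site. The plasmid replicates from a high-copy ColE1/pMB1-type origin and carries a β-lactamase gene for ampicillin selection. The Gateway cassette contributes a second marker, chloramphenicol acetyltransferase, together with the ccdB toxin gene, so the unrecombined vector must be maintained in a ccdB-tolerant strain.

Expression is driven by the tac promoter with an adjacent lac operator. A plasmid-borne lacI gene supplies repressor, so transcription is held off until induced with IPTG. The depositor sequence annotates its promoter as the lacIq variant, whereas the resequenced record calls it the plain lacI promoter. Downstream of the promoter lies the Schistosoma japonicum GST coding sequence, followed by attR1, the CmR/ccdB cassette and attR2. A short histidine-rich stretch after attR2, which the annotation software matched only as a fragment of a composite His-containing tag, corresponds to the 10xHis tag.

An LR reaction with an entry clone replaces the CmR/ccdB segment with the gene of interest. ccdB then provides counter-selection against unrecombined vector in standard strains. The resulting fusion has an N-terminal GST tag that is removable with PreScission protease, according to the record, and a C-terminal 10xHis tag that is retained. To read through into the His tag, the insert would need to lack a stop codon. The two tags suit sequential affinity purification of full-length recombinant protein. Both sequence records are 6,736 nt and show the same feature set, differing only in their start coordinates.
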