Features (pLannotate 1.2.2; 24 found; start..end, strand, type, name):
      6..107     -  CDS            yciV (fragment): RNAAM_ECOLI - Also known as trpH From Escherichia coli (strain K12).
    183..211     +  promoter       tac promoter: strong E. coli promoter; hybrid between the trp and lac UV5 promoters
    219..235     +  protein_bind   lac operator: The lac repressor binds to the lac operator to inhibit transcription in E. coli. This inhibition can be relieved by adding lactose or isopropyl-β-D-thiogalactopyranoside (IPTG). lac repressor encoded by lacI
    258..911     +  CDS            GST26_SCHJA: Experimental evidence at protein level: Swiss-Prot protein existence level 1. GST isoenzymes appear to play a central role in the parasite detoxification system. Other functions are also suspected including a role in increasing the solubility of haematin in the parasite gut. From Schistosoma japonicum (Blood fluke).
    966..1090    +  protein_bind   attR1: mutant version of attR; recombination site for the Gateway® LR reaction LR Clonase™
   1115..1145    +  promoter       lac UV5 promoter: E. coli lac promoter with an "up" mutation
   1169..1198    +  promoter       cat promoter (fragment): promoter of the E. coli cat gene encoding chloramphenicol acetyltransferase
   1199..1858    +  CDS            CmR: chloramphenicol acetyltransferase; cat; confers resistance to chloramphenicol
   2037..2195    +  CDS            ccdA (fragment): CCDA_ECO57 - Also known as H, letA. Experimental evidence at protein level: Swiss-Prot protein existence level 1. Antitoxin component of a type II toxin-antitoxin (TA) system which inhibits the post-segregational killing (PSK) of plasmid-free cells, also referred to as a plasmid addiction system. Binds to and blocks the activity of CcdB; will also remove bound CcdB protein from the CcdB-GyrA complex by forming a CcdA-CcdB complex, a process termed rejuvenation. Functions as a transcriptional corepressor for the ccdAB operon, repression also requires CcdB (By similarity). From Escherichia coli
   2200..2502    +  CDS            ccdB: CCDB_ECOLI - Also known as G, letB, letD. Experimental evidence at protein level: Swiss-Prot protein existence level 1. Toxic component of a type II toxin-antitoxin (TA) system, functioning in plasmid maintainence. Responsible for the post- segregational killing (PSK) of plasmid-free cells, also referred to as a plasmid addiction system. Half-life of over 2 hours. Cell killing by CcdB is accompanied by filamentation, defects in chromosome and plasmid segregation, defects in cell division, formation of anucleate cells, decreased DNA synthesis and plasmid loss. Interferes with the activity of DN
   2546..2670    -  protein_bind   attR2: mutant version of attR; recombination site for the Gateway® LR reaction LR Clonase™
   2683..2701    +  CDS            capTEV™ (fragment): composite tag for in vivo biotinylation, TEV protease cleavage, and 6xHis tagging
   2753..2792    +  CDS            rop (fragment): Rop protein, which maintains plasmids at low copy number; rop
   2894..2934    +  misc_feature   bom (fragment): basis of mobility region from pBR322
   3039..3143    +  promoter       AmpR promoter: bla
   3144..4004    +  CDS            AmpR: β-lactamase; bla; confers resistance to ampicillin, carbenicillin, and related antibiotics
   4175..4763    +  rep_origin     ori: high-copy-number ColE1/pMB1/pBR322/pUC origin of replication
   4949..5000    -  misc_feature   bom (fragment): basis of mobility region from pBR322
   5007..5084    +  promoter       lacIq promoter: lacI (mutant); In the lacIq allele, a single base change in the promoter boosts expression of the lacI gene about 10-fold.
   5085..6167    +  CDS            lacI: lac repressor; lacI; The lac repressor binds to the lac operator to inhibit transcription in E. coli. This inhibition can be relieved by adding lactose or isopropyl-β-D-thiogalactopyranoside (IPTG).
   6180..6201    +  protein_bind   CAP binding site: CAP binding activates transcription in the presence of cAMP. E. coli catabolite activator protein
   6216..6246    +  promoter       lac promoter: promoter for the E. coli lac operon
   6254..6270    +  protein_bind   lac operator: The lac repressor binds to the lac operator to inhibit transcription in E. coli. This inhibition can be relieved by adding lactose or isopropyl-β-D-thiogalactopyranoside (IPTG). lac repressor encoded by lacI
   6290..6463    +  CDS            lacZα: LacZα fragment of β-galactosidase; lacZ fragment
>Addgene plasmid #119763 | pGEX6P1-DEST-His | depositor full sequence | sequence record 226702 | pGEX6P1-DEST-His sequence 6736 bps
ACGTTATCGACTGCACGGTGCACCAATGCTTCTGGCGTCAGGCAGCCATCGGAAGCTGTGGTATGGCTGT
GCAGGTCGTAAATCACTGCATAATTCGTGTCGCTCAAGGCGCACTCCCGTTCTGGATAATGTTTTTTGCG
CCGACATCATAACGGTTCTGGCAAATATTCTGAAATGAGCTGTTGACAATTAATCATCGGCTCGTATAAT
GTGTGGAATTGTGAGCGGATAACAATTTCACACAGGAAACAGTATTCATGTCCCCTATACTAGGTTATTG
GAAAATTAAGGGCCTTGTGCAACCCACTCGACTTCTTTTGGAATATCTTGAAGAAAAATATGAAGAGCAT
TTGTATGAGCGCGATGAAGGTGATAAATGGCGAAACAAAAAGTTTGAATTGGGTTTGGAGTTTCCCAATC
TTCCTTATTATATTGATGGTGATGTTAAATTAACACAGTCTATGGCCATCATACGTTATATAGCTGACAA
GCACAACATGTTGGGTGGTTGTCCAAAAGAGCGTGCAGAGATTTCAATGCTTGAAGGAGCGGTTTTGGAT
ATTAGATACGGTGTTTCGAGAATTGCATATAGTAAAGACTTTGAAACTCTCAAAGTTGATTTTCTTAGCA
AGCTACCTGAAATGCTGAAAATGTTCGAAGATCGTTTATGTCATAAAACATATTTAAATGGTGATCATGT
AACCCATCCTGACTTCATGTTGTATGACGCTCTTGATGTTGTTTTATACATGGACCCAATGTGCCTGGAT
GCGTTCCCAAAATTAGTTTGTTTTAAAAAACGTATTGAAGCTATCCCACAAATTGATAAGTACTTGAAAT
CCAGCAAGTATATAGCATGGCCTTTGCAGGGCTGGCAAGCCACGTTTGGTGGTGGCGACCATCCTCCAAA
ATCGGATCTGGAAGTTCTGTTCCAGGGGCCCCTGGGATCCCCGGAATTCCCATCAACAAGTTTGTACAAA
AAAGCTGAACGAGAAACGTAAAATGATATAAATATCAATATATTAAATTAGATTTTGCATAAAAAACAGA
CTACATAATACTGTAAAACACAACATATCCAGTCACTATGGCGGCCGCATTAGGCACCCCAGGCTTTACA
CTTTATGCTTCCGGCTCGTATAATGTGTGGATTTTGAGTTAGGATCCGTCGAGATTTTCAGGAGCTAAGG
AAGCTAAAATGGAGAAAAAAATCACTGGATATACCACCGTTGATATATCCCAATGGCATCGTAAAGAACA
TTTTGAGGCATTTCAGTCAGTTGCTCAATGTACCTATAACCAGACCGTTCAGCTGGATATTACGGCCTTT
TTAAAGACCGTAAAGAAAAATAAGCACAAGTTTTATCCGGCCTTTATTCACATTCTTGCCCGCCTGATGA
ATGCTCATCCGGAATTCCGTATGGCAATGAAAGACGGTGAGCTGGTGATATGGGATAGTGTTCACCCTTG
TTACACCGTTTTCCATGAGCAAACTGAAACGTTTTCATCGCTCTGGAGTGAATACCACGACGATTTCCGG
CAGTTTCTACACATATATTCGCAAGATGTGGCGTGTTACGGTGAAAACCTGGCCTATTTCCCTAAAGGGT
TTATTGAGAATATGTTTTTCGTCTCAGCCAATCCCTGGGTGAGTTTCACCAGTTTTGATTTAAACGTGGC
CAATATGGACAACTTCTTCGCCCCCGTTTTCACCATGGGCAAATATTATACGCAAGGCGACAAGGTGCTG
ATGCCGCTGGCGATTCAGGTTCATCATGCCGTTTGTGATGGCTTCCATGTCGGCAGAATGCTTAATGAAT
TACAACAGTACTGCGATGAGTGGCAGGGCGGGGCGTAAAGATCTGGATCCGGCTTACTAAAAGCCAGATA
ACAGTATGCGTATTTGCGCGCTGATTTTTGCGGTATAAGAATATATACTGATATGTATACCCGAAGTATG
TCAAAAAGAGGTATGCTATGAAGCAGCGTATTACAGTGACAGTTGACAGCGACAGCTATCAGTTGCTCAA
GGCATATATGATGTCAATATCTCCGGTCTGGTAAGCACAACCATGCAGAATGAAGCCCGTCGTCTGCGTG
CCGAACGCTGGAAAGCGGAAAATCAGGAAGGGATGGCTGAGGTCGCCCGGTTTATTGAAATGAACGGCTC
TTTTGCTGACGAGAACAGGGGCTGGTGAAATGCAGTTTAAGGTTTACACCTATAAAAGAGAGAGCCGTTA
TCGTCTGTTTGTGGATGTACAGAGTGATATTATTGACACGCCCGGGCGACGGATGGTGATCCCCCTGGCC
AGTGCACGTCTGCTGTCAGATAAAGTCTCCCGTGAACTTTACCCGGTGGTGCATATCGGGGATGAAAGCT
GGCGCATGATGACCACCGATATGGCCAGTGTGCCGGTCTCCGTTATCGGGGAAGAAGTGGCTGATCTCAG
CCACCGCGAAAATGACATCAAAAACGCCATTAACCTGATGTTCTGGGGAATATAAATGTCAGGCTCCCTT
ATACACAGCCAGTCTGCAGGTCGACCATAGTGACTGGATATGTTGTGTTTTACAGTATTATGTAGTCTGT
TTTTTATGCAAAATCTAATTTAATATATTGATATTTATATCATTTTACGTTTCTCGTTCAGCTTTCTTGT
ACAAAGTGGTTGATGGGTCGAGGCATCATCATCATCATCATCATCATCATCACTAGTCGACTCGAGCGGC
CGCATCGTGACTGACTGACGATCTGCCTCGCGCGTTTCGGTGATGACGGTGAAAACCTCTGACACATGCA
GCTCCCGGAGACGGTCACAGCTTGTCTGTAAGCGGATGCCGGGAGCAGACAAGCCCGTCAGGGCGCGTCA
GCGGGTGTTGGCGGGTGTCGGGGCGCAGCCATGACCCAGTCACGTAGCGATAGCGGAGTGTATAATTCTT
GAAGACGAAAGGGCCTCGTGATACGCCTATTTTTATAGGTTAATGTCATGATAATAATGGTTTCTTAGAC
GTCAGGTGGCACTTTTCGGGGAAATGTGCGCGGAACCCCTATTTGTTTATTTTTCTAAATACATTCAAAT
ATGTATCCGCTCATGAGACAATAACCCTGATAAATGCTTCAATAATATTGAAAAAGGAAGAGTATGAGTA
TTCAACATTTCCGTGTCGCCCTTATTCCCTTTTTTGCGGCATTTTGCCTTCCTGTTTTTGCTCACCCAGA
AACGCTGGTGAAAGTAAAAGATGCTGAAGATCAGTTGGGTGCACGAGTGGGTTACATCGAACTGGATCTC
AACAGCGGTAAGATCCTTGAGAGTTTTCGCCCCGAAGAACGTTTTCCAATGATGAGCACTTTTAAAGTTC
TGCTATGTGGCGCGGTATTATCCCGTGTTGACGCCGGGCAAGAGCAACTCGGTCGCCGCATACACTATTC
TCAGAATGACTTGGTTGAGTACTCACCAGTCACAGAAAAGCATCTTACGGATGGCATGACAGTAAGAGAA
TTATGCAGTGCTGCCATAACCATGAGTGATAACACTGCGGCCAACTTACTTCTGACAACGATCGGAGGAC
CGAAGGAGCTAACCGCTTTTTTGCACAACATGGGGGATCATGTAACTCGCCTTGATCGTTGGGAACCGGA
GCTGAATGAAGCCATACCAAACGACGAGCGTGACACCACGATGCCTGCAGCAATGGCAACAACGTTGCGC
AAACTATTAACTGGCGAACTACTTACTCTAGCTTCCCGGCAACAATTAATAGACTGGATGGAGGCGGATA
AAGTTGCAGGACCACTTCTGCGCTCGGCCCTTCCGGCTGGCTGGTTTATTGCTGATAAATCTGGAGCCGG
TGAGCGTGGGTCTCGCGGTATCATTGCAGCACTGGGGCCAGATGGTAAGCCCTCCCGTATCGTAGTTATC
TACACGACGGGGAGTCAGGCAACTATGGATGAACGAAATAGACAGATCGCTGAGATAGGTGCCTCACTGA
TTAAGCATTGGTAACTGTCAGACCAAGTTTACTCATATATACTTTAGATTGATTTAAAACTTCATTTTTA
ATTTAAAAGGATCTAGGTGAAGATCCTTTTTGATAATCTCATGACCAAAATCCCTTAACGTGAGTTTTCG
TTCCACTGAGCGTCAGACCCCGTAGAAAAGATCAAAGGATCTTCTTGAGATCCTTTTTTTCTGCGCGTAA
TCTGCTGCTTGCAAACAAAAAAACCACCGCTACCAGCGGTGGTTTGTTTGCCGGATCAAGAGCTACCAAC
TCTTTTTCCGAAGGTAACTGGCTTCAGCAGAGCGCAGATACCAAATACTGTCCTTCTAGTGTAGCCGTAG
TTAGGCCACCACTTCAAGAACTCTGTAGCACCGCCTACATACCTCGCTCTGCTAATCCTGTTACCAGTGG
CTGCTGCCAGTGGCGATAAGTCGTGTCTTACCGGGTTGGACTCAAGACGATAGTTACCGGATAAGGCGCA
GCGGTCGGGCTGAACGGGGGGTTCGTGCACACAGCCCAGCTTGGAGCGAACGACCTACACCGAACTGAGA
TACCTACAGCGTGAGCTATGAGAAAGCGCCACGCTTCCCGAAGGGAGAAAGGCGGACAGGTATCCGGTAA
GCGGCAGGGTCGGAACAGGAGAGCGCACGAGGGAGCTTCCAGGGGGAAACGCCTGGTATCTTTATAGTCC
TGTCGGGTTTCGCCACCTCTGACTTGAGCGTCGATTTTTGTGATGCTCGTCAGGGGGGCGGAGCCTATGG
AAAAACGCCAGCAACGCGGCCTTTTTACGGTTCCTGGCCTTTTGCTGGCCTTTTGCTCACATGTTCTTTC
CTGCGTTATCCCCTGATTCTGTGGATAACCGTATTACCGCCTTTGAGTGAGCTGATACCGCTCGCCGCAG
CCGAACGACCGAGCGCAGCGAGTCAGTGAGCGAGGAAGCGGAAGAGCGCCTGATGCGGTATTTTCTCCTT
ACGCATCTGTGCGGTATTTCACACCGCATAAATTCCGACACCATCGAATGGTGCAAAACCTTTCGCGGTA
TGGCATGATAGCGCCCGGAAGAGAGTCAATTCAGGGTGGTGAATGTGAAACCAGTAACGTTATACGATGT
CGCAGAGTATGCCGGTGTCTCTTATCAGACCGTTTCCCGCGTGGTGAACCAGGCCAGCCACGTTTCTGCG
AAAACGCGGGAAAAAGTGGAAGCGGCGATGGCGGAGCTGAATTACATTCCCAACCGCGTGGCACAACAAC
TGGCGGGCAAACAGTCGTTGCTGATTGGCGTTGCCACCTCCAGTCTGGCCCTGCACGCGCCGTCGCAAAT
TGTCGCGGCGATTAAATCTCGCGCCGATCAACTGGGTGCCAGCGTGGTGGTGTCGATGGTAGAACGAAGC
GGCGTCGAAGCCTGTAAAGCGGCGGTGCACAATCTTCTCGCGCAACGCGTCAGTGGGCTGATCATTAACT
ATCCGCTGGATGACCAGGATGCCATTGCTGTGGAAGCTGCCTGCACTAATGTTCCGGCGTTATTTCTTGA
TGTCTCTGACCAGACACCCATCAACAGTATTATTTTCTCCCATGAAGACGGTACGCGACTGGGCGTGGAG
CATCTGGTCGCATTGGGTCACCAGCAAATCGCGCTGTTAGCGGGCCCATTAAGTTCTGTCTCGGCGCGTC
TGCGTCTGGCTGGCTGGCATAAATATCTCACTCGCAATCAAATTCAGCCGATAGCGGAACGGGAAGGCGA
CTGGAGTGCCATGTCCGGTTTTCAACAAACCATGCAAATGCTGAATGAGGGCATCGTTCCCACTGCGATG
CTGGTTGCCAACGATCAGATGGCGCTGGGCGCAATGCGCGCCATTACCGAGTCCGGGCTGCGCGTTGGTG
CGGATATCTCGGTAGTGGGATACGACGATACCGAAGACAGCTCATGTTATATCCCGCCGTCAACCACCAT
CAAACAGGATTTTCGCCTGCTGGGGCAAACCAGCGTGGACCGCTTGCTGCAACTCTCTCAGGGCCAGGCG
GTGAAGGGCAATCAGCTGTTGCCCGTCTCACTGGTGAAAAGAAAAACCACCCTGGCGCCCAATACGCAAA
CCGCCTCTCCCCGCGCGTTGGCCGATTCATTAATGCAGCTGGCACGACAGGTTTCCCGACTGGAAAGCGG
GCAGTGAGCGCAACGCAATTAATGTGAGTTAGCTCACTCATTAGGCACCCCAGGCTTTACACTTTATGCT
TCCGGCTCGTATGTTGTGTGGAATTGTGAGCGGATAACAATTTCACACAGGAAACAGCTATGACCATGAT
TACGGATTCACTGGCCGTCGTTTTACAACGTCGTGACTGGGAAAACCCTGGCGTTACCCAACTTAATCGC
CTTGCAGCACATCCCCCTTTCGCCAGCTGGCGTAATAGCGAAGAGGCCCGCACCGATCGCCCTTCCCAAC
AGTTGCGCAGCCTGAATGGCGAATGGCGCTTTGCCTGGTTTCCGGCACCAGAAGCGGTGCCGGAAAGCTG
GCTGGAGTGCGATCTTCCTGAGGCCGATACTGTCGTCGTCCCCTCAAACTGGCAGATGCACGGTTACGAT
GCGCCCATCTACACCAACGTAACCTATCCCATTACGGTCAATCCGCCGTTTGTTCCCACGGAGAATCCGA
CGGGTTGTTACTCGCTCACATTTAATGTTGATGAAAGCTGGCTACAGGAAGGCCAGACGCGAATTATTTT
TGATGGCGTTGGAATT
