Features (pLannotate 1.2.2; 24 found; start..end, strand, type, name):
    111..141     +  promoter       lac UV5 promoter: E. coli lac promoter with an "up" mutation
    165..194     +  promoter       cat promoter (fragment): promoter of the E. coli cat gene encoding chloramphenicol acetyltransferase
    195..854     +  CDS            CmR: chloramphenicol acetyltransferase; cat; confers resistance to chloramphenicol
   1033..1191    +  CDS            ccdA (fragment): CCDA_ECO57 - Also known as H, letA. Experimental evidence at protein level: Swiss-Prot protein existence level 1. Antitoxin component of a type II toxin-antitoxin (TA) system which inhibits the post-segregational killing (PSK) of plasmid-free cells, also referred to as a plasmid addiction system. Binds to and blocks the activity of CcdB; will also remove bound CcdB protein from the CcdB-GyrA complex by forming a CcdA-CcdB complex, a process termed rejuvenation. Functions as a transcriptional corepressor for the ccdAB operon, repression also requires CcdB (By similarity). From Escherichia coli
   1196..1498    +  CDS            ccdB: CCDB_ECOLI - Also known as G, letB, letD. Experimental evidence at protein level: Swiss-Prot protein existence level 1. Toxic component of a type II toxin-antitoxin (TA) system, functioning in plasmid maintainence. Responsible for the post- segregational killing (PSK) of plasmid-free cells, also referred to as a plasmid addiction system. Half-life of over 2 hours. Cell killing by CcdB is accompanied by filamentation, defects in chromosome and plasmid segregation, defects in cell division, formation of anucleate cells, decreased DNA synthesis and plasmid loss. Interferes with the activity of DN
   1542..1666    -  protein_bind   attR2: mutant version of attR; recombination site for the Gateway® LR reaction LR Clonase™
   1679..1697    +  CDS            capTEV™ (fragment): composite tag for in vivo biotinylation, TEV protease cleavage, and 6xHis tagging
   1749..1788    +  CDS            rop (fragment): Rop protein, which maintains plasmids at low copy number; rop
   1890..1930    +  misc_feature   bom (fragment): basis of mobility region from pBR322
   2035..2139    +  promoter       AmpR promoter: bla
   2140..3000    +  CDS            AmpR: β-lactamase; bla; confers resistance to ampicillin, carbenicillin, and related antibiotics
   3171..3759    +  rep_origin     ori: high-copy-number ColE1/pMB1/pBR322/pUC origin of replication
   3945..3996    -  misc_feature   bom (fragment): basis of mobility region from pBR322
   4003..4080    +  promoter       lacI promoter: lacI
   4081..5163    +  CDS            lacI: lac repressor; lacI; The lac repressor binds to the lac operator to inhibit transcription in E. coli. This inhibition can be relieved by adding lactose or isopropyl-β-D-thiogalactopyranoside (IPTG).
   5176..5197    +  protein_bind   CAP binding site: CAP binding activates transcription in the presence of cAMP. E. coli catabolite activator protein
   5212..5242    +  promoter       lac promoter: promoter for the E. coli lac operon
   5250..5266    +  protein_bind   lac operator: The lac repressor binds to the lac operator to inhibit transcription in E. coli. This inhibition can be relieved by adding lactose or isopropyl-β-D-thiogalactopyranoside (IPTG). lac repressor encoded by lacI
   5286..5459    +  CDS            lacZα: LacZα fragment of β-galactosidase; lacZ fragment
   5723..5839    -  CDS            yciV (fragment): RNAAM_ECOLI - Also known as trpH From Escherichia coli (strain K12).
   5915..5943    +  promoter       tac promoter: strong E. coli promoter; hybrid between the trp and lac UV5 promoters
   5951..5967    +  protein_bind   lac operator: The lac repressor binds to the lac operator to inhibit transcription in E. coli. This inhibition can be relieved by adding lactose or isopropyl-β-D-thiogalactopyranoside (IPTG). lac repressor encoded by lacI
   5990..6643    +  CDS            GST26_SCHJA: Experimental evidence at protein level: Swiss-Prot protein existence level 1. GST isoenzymes appear to play a central role in the parasite detoxification system. Other functions are also suspected including a role in increasing the solubility of haematin in the parasite gut. From Schistosoma japonicum (Blood fluke).
   6698..86      +  protein_bind   attR1 (across the origin): mutant version of attR; recombination site for the Gateway® LR reaction LR Clonase™
>Addgene plasmid #119763 | pGEX6P1-DEST-His | addgene full sequence | sequence record 234026 | Addgene NGS Result
GATATAAATATCAATATATTAAATTAGATTTTGCATAAAAAACAGACTACATAATACTGTAAAACACAAC
ATATCCAGTCACTATGGCGGCCGCATTAGGCACCCCAGGCTTTACACTTTATGCTTCCGGCTCGTATAAT
GTGTGGATTTTGAGTTAGGATCCGTCGAGATTTTCAGGAGCTAAGGAAGCTAAAATGGAGAAAAAAATCA
CTGGATATACCACCGTTGATATATCCCAATGGCATCGTAAAGAACATTTTGAGGCATTTCAGTCAGTTGC
TCAATGTACCTATAACCAGACCGTTCAGCTGGATATTACGGCCTTTTTAAAGACCGTAAAGAAAAATAAG
CACAAGTTTTATCCGGCCTTTATTCACATTCTTGCCCGCCTGATGAATGCTCATCCGGAATTCCGTATGG
CAATGAAAGACGGTGAGCTGGTGATATGGGATAGTGTTCACCCTTGTTACACCGTTTTCCATGAGCAAAC
TGAAACGTTTTCATCGCTCTGGAGTGAATACCACGACGATTTCCGGCAGTTTCTACACATATATTCGCAA
GATGTGGCGTGTTACGGTGAAAACCTGGCCTATTTCCCTAAAGGGTTTATTGAGAATATGTTTTTCGTCT
CAGCCAATCCCTGGGTGAGTTTCACCAGTTTTGATTTAAACGTGGCCAATATGGACAACTTCTTCGCCCC
CGTTTTCACCATGGGCAAATATTATACGCAAGGCGACAAGGTGCTGATGCCGCTGGCGATTCAGGTTCAT
CATGCCGTTTGTGATGGCTTCCATGTCGGCAGAATGCTTAATGAATTACAACAGTACTGCGATGAGTGGC
AGGGCGGGGCGTAAAGATCTGGATCCGGCTTACTAAAAGCCAGATAACAGTATGCGTATTTGCGCGCTGA
TTTTTGCGGTATAAGAATATATACTGATATGTATACCCGAAGTATGTCAAAAAGAGGTATGCTATGAAGC
AGCGTATTACAGTGACAGTTGACAGCGACAGCTATCAGTTGCTCAAGGCATATATGATGTCAATATCTCC
GGTCTGGTAAGCACAACCATGCAGAATGAAGCCCGTCGTCTGCGTGCCGAACGCTGGAAAGCGGAAAATC
AGGAAGGGATGGCTGAGGTCGCCCGGTTTATTGAAATGAACGGCTCTTTTGCTGACGAGAACAGGGGCTG
GTGAAATGCAGTTTAAGGTTTACACCTATAAAAGAGAGAGCCGTTATCGTCTGTTTGTGGATGTACAGAG
TGATATTATTGACACGCCCGGGCGACGGATGGTGATCCCCCTGGCCAGTGCACGTCTGCTGTCAGATAAA
GTCTCCCGTGAACTTTACCCGGTGGTGCATATCGGGGATGAAAGCTGGCGCATGATGACCACCGATATGG
CCAGTGTGCCGGTCTCCGTTATCGGGGAAGAAGTGGCTGATCTCAGCCACCGCGAAAATGACATCAAAAA
CGCCATTAACCTGATGTTCTGGGGAATATAAATGTCAGGCTCCCTTATACACAGCCAGTCTGCAGGTCGA
CCATAGTGACTGGATATGTTGTGTTTTACAGTATTATGTAGTCTGTTTTTTATGCAAAATCTAATTTAAT
ATATTGATATTTATATCATTTTACGTTTCTCGTTCAGCTTTCTTGTACAAAGTGGTTGATGGGTCGAGGC
ATCATCATCATCATCATCATCATCATCACTAGTCGACTCGAGCGGCCGCATCGTGACTGACTGACGATCT
GCCTCGCGCGTTTCGGTGATGACGGTGAAAACCTCTGACACATGCAGCTCCCGGAGACGGTCACAGCTTG
TCTGTAAGCGGATGCCGGGAGCAGACAAGCCCGTCAGGGCGCGTCAGCGGGTGTTGGCGGGTGTCGGGGC
GCAGCCATGACCCAGTCACGTAGCGATAGCGGAGTGTATAATTCTTGAAGACGAAAGGGCCTCGTGATAC
GCCTATTTTTATAGGTTAATGTCATGATAATAATGGTTTCTTAGACGTCAGGTGGCACTTTTCGGGGAAA
TGTGCGCGGAACCCCTATTTGTTTATTTTTCTAAATACATTCAAATATGTATCCGCTCATGAGACAATAA
CCCTGATAAATGCTTCAATAATATTGAAAAAGGAAGAGTATGAGTATTCAACATTTCCGTGTCGCCCTTA
TTCCCTTTTTTGCGGCATTTTGCCTTCCTGTTTTTGCTCACCCAGAAACGCTGGTGAAAGTAAAAGATGC
TGAAGATCAGTTGGGTGCACGAGTGGGTTACATCGAACTGGATCTCAACAGCGGTAAGATCCTTGAGAGT
TTTCGCCCCGAAGAACGTTTTCCAATGATGAGCACTTTTAAAGTTCTGCTATGTGGCGCGGTATTATCCC
GTGTTGACGCCGGGCAAGAGCAACTCGGTCGCCGCATACACTATTCTCAGAATGACTTGGTTGAGTACTC
ACCAGTCACAGAAAAGCATCTTACGGATGGCATGACAGTAAGAGAATTATGCAGTGCTGCCATAACCATG
AGTGATAACACTGCGGCCAACTTACTTCTGACAACGATCGGAGGACCGAAGGAGCTAACCGCTTTTTTGC
ACAACATGGGGGATCATGTAACTCGCCTTGATCGTTGGGAACCGGAGCTGAATGAAGCCATACCAAACGA
CGAGCGTGACACCACGATGCCTGCAGCAATGGCAACAACGTTGCGCAAACTATTAACTGGCGAACTACTT
ACTCTAGCTTCCCGGCAACAATTAATAGACTGGATGGAGGCGGATAAAGTTGCAGGACCACTTCTGCGCT
CGGCCCTTCCGGCTGGCTGGTTTATTGCTGATAAATCTGGAGCCGGTGAGCGTGGGTCTCGCGGTATCAT
TGCAGCACTGGGGCCAGATGGTAAGCCCTCCCGTATCGTAGTTATCTACACGACGGGGAGTCAGGCAACT
ATGGATGAACGAAATAGACAGATCGCTGAGATAGGTGCCTCACTGATTAAGCATTGGTAACTGTCAGACC
AAGTTTACTCATATATACTTTAGATTGATTTAAAACTTCATTTTTAATTTAAAAGGATCTAGGTGAAGAT
CCTTTTTGATAATCTCATGACCAAAATCCCTTAACGTGAGTTTTCGTTCCACTGAGCGTCAGACCCCGTA
GAAAAGATCAAAGGATCTTCTTGAGATCCTTTTTTTCTGCGCGTAATCTGCTGCTTGCAAACAAAAAAAC
CACCGCTACCAGCGGTGGTTTGTTTGCCGGATCAAGAGCTACCAACTCTTTTTCCGAAGGTAACTGGCTT
CAGCAGAGCGCAGATACCAAATACTGTCCTTCTAGTGTAGCCGTAGTTAGGCCACCACTTCAAGAACTCT
GTAGCACCGCCTACATACCTCGCTCTGCTAATCCTGTTACCAGTGGCTGCTGCCAGTGGCGATAAGTCGT
GTCTTACCGGGTTGGACTCAAGACGATAGTTACCGGATAAGGCGCAGCGGTCGGGCTGAACGGGGGGTTC
GTGCACACAGCCCAGCTTGGAGCGAACGACCTACACCGAACTGAGATACCTACAGCGTGAGCTATGAGAA
AGCGCCACGCTTCCCGAAGGGAGAAAGGCGGACAGGTATCCGGTAAGCGGCAGGGTCGGAACAGGAGAGC
GCACGAGGGAGCTTCCAGGGGGAAACGCCTGGTATCTTTATAGTCCTGTCGGGTTTCGCCACCTCTGACT
TGAGCGTCGATTTTTGTGATGCTCGTCAGGGGGGCGGAGCCTATGGAAAAACGCCAGCAACGCGGCCTTT
TTACGGTTCCTGGCCTTTTGCTGGCCTTTTGCTCACATGTTCTTTCCTGCGTTATCCCCTGATTCTGTGG
ATAACCGTATTACCGCCTTTGAGTGAGCTGATACCGCTCGCCGCAGCCGAACGACCGAGCGCAGCGAGTC
AGTGAGCGAGGAAGCGGAAGAGCGCCTGATGCGGTATTTTCTCCTTACGCATCTGTGCGGTATTTCACAC
CGCATAAATTCCGACACCATCGAATGGCGCAAAACCTTTCGCGGTATGGCATGATAGCGCCCGGAAGAGA
GTCAATTCAGGGTGGTGAATGTGAAACCAGTAACGTTATACGATGTCGCAGAGTATGCCGGTGTCTCTTA
TCAGACCGTTTCCCGCGTGGTGAACCAGGCCAGCCACGTTTCTGCGAAAACGCGGGAAAAAGTGGAAGCG
GCGATGGCGGAGCTGAATTACATTCCCAACCGCGTGGCACAACAACTGGCGGGCAAACAGTCGTTGCTGA
TTGGCGTTGCCACCTCCAGTCTGGCCCTGCACGCGCCGTCGCAAATTGTCGCGGCGATTAAATCTCGCGC
CGATCAACTGGGTGCCAGCGTGGTGGTGTCGATGGTAGAACGAAGCGGCGTCGAAGCCTGTAAAGCGGCG
GTGCACAATCTTCTCGCGCAACGCGTCAGTGGGCTGATCATTAACTATCCGCTGGATGACCAGGATGCCA
TTGCTGTGGAAGCTGCCTGCACTAATGTTCCGGCGTTATTTCTTGATGTCTCTGACCAGACACCCATCAA
CAGTATTATTTTCTCCCATGAAGACGGTACGCGACTGGGCGTGGAGCATCTGGTCGCATTGGGTCACCAG
CAAATCGCGCTGTTAGCGGGCCCATTAAGTTCTGTCTCGGCGCGTCTGCGTCTGGCTGGCTGGCATAAAT
ATCTCACTCGCAATCAAATTCAGCCGATAGCGGAACGGGAAGGCGACTGGAGTGCCATGTCCGGTTTTCA
ACAAACCATGCAAATGCTGAATGAGGGCATCGTTCCCACTGCGATGCTGGTTGCCAACGATCAGATGGCG
CTGGGCGCAATGCGCGCCATTACCGAGTCCGGGCTGCGCGTTGGTGCGGATATCTCGGTAGTGGGATACG
ACGATACCGAAGACAGCTCATGTTATATCCCGCCGTTAACCACCATCAAACAGGATTTTCGCCTGCTGGG
GCAAACCAGCGTGGACCGCTTGCTGCAACTCTCTCAGGGCCAGGCGGTGAAGGGCAATCAGCTGTTGCCC
GTCTCACTGGTGAAAAGAAAAACCACGCTAGCGCCCAATACGCAAACCGCCTCTCCCCGCGCGTTGGCCG
ATTCATTAATGCAGCTGGCACGACAGGTTTCCCGACTGGAAAGCGGGCAGTGAGCGCAACGCAATTAATG
TAAGTTAGCTCACTCATTAGGCACCCCAGGCTTTACACTTTATGCTTCCGGCTCGTATGTTGTGTGGAAT
TGTGAGCGGATAACAATTTCACACAGGAAACAGCTATGACCATGATTACGGATTCACTGGCCGTCGTTTT
ACAACGTCGTGACTGGGAAAACCCTGGCGTTACCCAACTTAATCGCCTTGCAGCACATCCCCCTTTCGCC
AGCTGGCGTAATAGCGAAGAGGCCCGCACCGATCGCCCTTCCCAACAGTTGCGCAGCCTGAATGGCGAAT
GGCGCTTTGCCTGGTTTCCGGCACCAGAAGCGGTGCCGGAAAGCTGGCTGGAGTGCGATCTTCCTGAGGC
CGATACTGTCGTCGTCCCCTCAAACTGGCAGATGCACGGTTACGATGCGCCCATCTACACCAACGTGACC
TATCCCATTACGGTCAATCCGCCGTTTGTTCCCACGGAGAATCCGACGGGTTGTTACTCGCTCACATTTA
ATGTTGATGAAAGCTGGCTACAGGAAGGCCAGACGCGAATTATTTTTGATGGCGTTGGAATTAGCTTATC
GACTGCACGGTGCACCAATGCTTCTGGCGTCAGGCAGCCATCGGAAGCTGTGGTATGGCTGTGCAGGTCG
TAAATCACTGCATAATTCGTGTCGCTCAAGGCGCACTCCCGTTCTGGATAATGTTTTTTGCGCCGACATC
ATAACGGTTCTGGCAAATATTCTGAAATGAGCTGTTGACAATTAATCATCGGCTCGTATAATGTGTGGAA
TTGTGAGCGGATAACAATTTCACACAGGAAACAGTATTCATGTCCCCTATACTAGGTTATTGGAAAATTA
AGGGCCTTGTGCAACCCACTCGACTTCTTTTGGAATATCTTGAAGAAAAATATGAAGAGCATTTGTATGA
GCGCGATGAAGGTGATAAATGGCGAAACAAAAAGTTTGAATTGGGTTTGGAGTTTCCCAATCTTCCTTAT
TATATTGATGGTGATGTTAAATTAACACAGTCTATGGCCATCATACGTTATATAGCTGACAAGCACAACA
TGTTGGGTGGTTGTCCAAAAGAGCGTGCAGAGATTTCAATGCTTGAAGGAGCGGTTTTGGATATTAGATA
CGGTGTTTCGAGAATTGCATATAGTAAAGACTTTGAAACTCTCAAAGTTGATTTTCTTAGCAAGCTACCT
GAAATGCTGAAAATGTTCGAAGATCGTTTATGTCATAAAACATATTTAAATGGTGATCATGTAACCCATC
CTGACTTCATGTTGTATGACGCTCTTGATGTTGTTTTATACATGGACCCAATGTGCCTGGATGCGTTCCC
AAAATTAGTTTGTTTTAAAAAACGTATTGAAGCTATCCCACAAATTGATAAGTACTTGAAATCCAGCAAG
TATATAGCATGGCCTTTGCAGGGCTGGCAAGCCACGTTTGGTGGTGGCGACCATCCTCCAAAATCGGATC
TGGAAGTTCTGTTCCAGGGGCCCCTGGGATCCCCGGAATTCCCATCAACAAGTTTGTACAAAAAAGCTGA
ACGAGAAACGTAAAAT
